Addgene plasmid #195843: HiBiT-FZD5
Purpose: Expresses human FZD5 with an N-terminal HiBiT
Depositing lab: Gunnar Schulte. Depositing organization: Karolinska Institutet. Publication: Quantitative Profiling of WNT-3A Binding to All Human Frizzled Paralogues in HEK293 Cells by NanoBiT/BRET Assessments. Kozielewicz P, Shekhani R, Moser S, Bowin CF, Wesslowski J, Davidson G, Schulte G. ACS Pharmacol Transl Sci. 2021 May 11;4(3):1235-1245. doi: 10.1021/acsptsci.1c00084. eCollection 2021 Jun 11. PubMed 34151213.
Backbone
  Vector backbone: pcDNA3.1
  Vector type: Mammalian Expression
  Selectable markers: Neomycin (select with G418)
Growth in bacteria
  Bacterial resistance: Ampicillin, 100 μg/mL
  Growth temperature: 37°C
  Growth strain: DH5alpha
  Copy number: Unknown
Gene/Insert
  Gene/Insert name: FZD5
  Species: H. sapiens (human)
  Entrez Gene: FZD5 (a.k.a. C2orf31, HFZ5)
  Promoter: CMV
  Tag / fusion protein: HiBiT (N terminal on insert)
  Cloning method: Gibson Cloning
  Sequencing primers: 5′ CMV; 3′ BGH
Terms and licenses: Academic/Nonprofit Terms; Industry Terms: Not Available to Industry
How to cite: HiBiT-FZD5 was a gift from Gunnar Schulte (Addgene plasmid # 195843 ; http://n2t.net/addgene:195843 ; RRID:Addgene_195843)
