[The description below was written by a language model from this plasmid's Addgene catalogue record and pLannotate feature annotations shown in this document.]
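Description:
HiBiT-FZD5 is a mammalian expression plasmid built on the pcDNA3.1 backbone (about 7.2 kb) that encodes human Frizzled-5 (FZD5), a seven-transmembrane receptor for WNT proteins, carrying an N-terminal HiBiT tag. Transcription is driven by the human cytomegalovirus immediate-early enhancer and promoter and terminated by the bovine growth hormone polyadenylation signal. A T7 promoter sits just upstream of the coding region. The feature table annotates the FZD5 open reading frame but does not mark the HiBiT peptide separately, nor any signal peptide arrangement around it, so the exact position of the tag relative to the mature receptor N-terminus cannot be read from the annotation. The insert was assembled by Gibson cloning.

For propagation in E. coli the plasmid carries a high-copy ColE1/pUC-type origin and a β-lactamase gene conferring ampicillin resistance, and an f1 origin is also present. A separate cassette, in which the SV40 early promoter drives the neomycin phosphotransferase gene followed by an SV40 poly(A) signal, allows G418 selection of stably transfected mammalian cells. Small annotated fragments (lac promoter/operator, lacI, ble, bom, and a short HIV-1 LTR match) appear to be backbone remnants or incidental hits rather than functional parts.

HiBiT is a short peptide that complements the LgBiT fragment to reconstitute NanoLuc luciferase (the NanoBiT system). Placed at the extracellular N-terminus of a receptor, it allows luminescent detection of the tagged protein and can serve as a BRET donor. The associated publication used NanoBiT/BRET measurements in HEK293 cells to profile WNT-3A binding across all human Frizzled paralogues, and this construct supplies the FZD5 member of that panel.
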