Features (pLannotate 1.2.2; 20 found; start..end, strand, type, name):
     28..80      -  misc_feature   bom (fragment): basis of mobility region from pBR322
    235..614     +  enhancer       CMV enhancer: human cytomegalovirus immediate early enhancer
    615..818     +  promoter       CMV promoter: human cytomegalovirus (CMV) immediate early promoter
    814..847     +  LTR            5' LTR (truncated) (fragment): truncated 5' long terminal repeat (LTR) from HIV-1
    863..881     +  promoter       T7 promoter: promoter for bacteriophage T7 RNA polymerase
    938..2713    +  CDS            FZD5: FZD5_HUMAN - Also known as C2orf31. Experimental evidence at protein level: Swiss-Prot protein existence level 1. Receptor for Wnt proteins (PubMed:9054360, PubMed:10097073, PubMed:20530549). Can activate WNT2, WNT10B, WNT5A, but not WNT2B or WNT4 (in vitro); the in vivo situation may be different since not all of these are known to be coexpressed (By similarity). In neurons, activation of WNT7A promotes formation of synapses (PubMed:20530549). Functions in the canonical Wnt/beta-catenin signaling pathway. The canonical Wnt/beta-catenin signaling pathway leads to the activation of disheveled p
   2754..2978    +  polyA_signal   bGH poly(A) signal: bovine growth hormone polyadenylation signal
   2982..3003    +  promoter       SV40 promoter (fragment): SV40 enhancer and early promoter
   3024..3452    +  rep_origin     f1 ori (sequence partly withheld): f1 bacteriophage origin of replication; arrow indicates direction of (+) strand synthesis
   3466..3795    +  promoter       SV40 promoter: SV40 enhancer and early promoter
   3862..4653    +  CDS            neo: KKA2_KLEPN - Also known as kan, nptII. Experimental evidence at protein level: Swiss-Prot protein existence level 1. Resistance to kanamycin, neomycin, paromomycin, ribostamycin, butirosin and gentamicin B. From Klebsiella pneumoniae.
   4677..4835    +  CDS            ble (fragment): BLE_KLEPN - Experimental evidence at protein level: Swiss-Prot protein existence level 1. Binding protein with a strong affinity to the bleomycin family of antibiotics. Binds to CL990; an antimitotic-antibiotic compound. From Klebsiella pneumoniae.
   4830..4951    +  polyA_signal   SV40 poly(A) signal: SV40 polyadenylation signal
   5024..5040    -  protein_bind   lac operator: The lac repressor binds to the lac operator to inhibit transcription in E. coli. This inhibition can be relieved by adding lactose or isopropyl-β-D-thiogalactopyranoside (IPTG). lac repressor encoded by lacI
   5048..5078    -  promoter       lac promoter: promoter for the E. coli lac operon
   5093..5114    -  protein_bind   CAP binding site: CAP binding activates transcription in the presence of cAMP. E. coli catabolite activator protein
   5127..5219    -  CDS            lacI (fragment): lac repressor; lacI; The lac repressor binds to the lac operator to inhibit transcription in E. coli. This inhibition can be relieved by adding lactose or isopropyl-β-D-thiogalactopyranoside (IPTG).
   5402..5989    -  rep_origin     ori: high-copy-number ColE1/pMB1/pBR322/pUC origin of replication
   6160..7020    -  CDS            AmpR: β-lactamase; bla; confers resistance to ampicillin, carbenicillin, and related antibiotics
   7021..7125    -  promoter       AmpR promoter: bla
>Addgene plasmid #195843 | HiBiT-FZD5 | addgene full sequence | sequence record 387089 | Addgene NGS Result
GACGGATCGGGAGATCTCCCGATCCCCTATGGTGCACTCTCAGTACAATCTGCTCTGATGCCGCATAGTT
AAGCCAGTATCTGCTCCCTGCTTGTGTGTTGGAGGTCGCTGAGTAGTGCGCGAGCAAAATTTAAGCTACA
ACAAGGCAAGGCTTGACCGACAATTGCATGAAGAATCTGCTTAGGGTTAGGCGTTTTGCGCTGCTTCGCG
ATGTACGGGCCAGATATACGCGTTGACATTGATTATTGACTAGTTATTAATAGTAATCAATTACGGGGTC
ATTAGTTCATAGCCCATATATGGAGTTCCGCGTTACATAACTTACGGTAAATGGCCCGCCTGGCTGACCG
CCCAACGACCCCCGCCCATTGACGTCAATAATGACGTATGTTCCCATAGTAACGCCAATAGGGACTTTCC
ATTGACGTCAATGGGTGGAGTATTTACGGTAAACTGCCCACTTGGCAGTACATCAAGTGTATCATATGCC
AAGTACGCCCCCTATTGACGTCAATGACGGTAAATGGCCCGCCTGGCATTATGCCCAGTACATGACCTTA
TGGGACTTTCCTACTTGGCAGTACATCTACGTATTAGTCATCGCTATTACCATGGTGATGCGGTTTTGGC
AGTACATCAATGGGCGTGGATAGCGGTTTGACTCACGGGGATTTCCAAGTCTCCACCCCATTGACGTCAA
TGGGAGTTTGTTTTGGCACCAAAATCAACGGGACTTTCCAAAATGTCGTAACAACTCCGCCCCATTGACG
CAAATGGGCGGTAGGCGTGTACGGTGGGAGGTCTATATAAGCAGAGCTCTCTGGCTAACTAGAGAACCCA
CTGCTTACTGGCTTATCGAAATTAATACGACTCACTATAGGGAGACCCAAGCTGGCTAGCGTTTAAACTT
AAGCTTGCCACCATGCGGCTCTGCATCCCGCAGGTGCTGTTGGCCTTGTTCCTTTCCATGCTGACAGGGC
CGGGAGAAGGCAGCCGGGTGAGCGGCTGGCGGCTGTTCAAGAAGATTAGCGGATCCGCCTCTAAGGCCCC
TGTGTGCCAAGAGATCACCGTGCCTATGTGCAGAGGCATCGGCTACAACCTGACACACATGCCCAACCAG
TTCAACCACGACACCCAGGATGAGGCCGGACTGGAAGTGCACCAGTTTTGGCCCCTGGTGGAAATCCAGT
GTAGCCCCGACCTGCGGTTCTTCCTGTGCTCCATGTACACCCCTATCTGCCTGCCTGACTACCACAAGCC
TCTGCCTCCATGCAGATCCGTGTGCGAGAGGGCCAAAGCCGGATGTAGCCCTCTGATGAGACAGTACGGC
TTCGCCTGGCCTGAGCGGATGAGCTGTGATAGACTGCCTGTGCTGGGCAGAGATGCCGAGGTGCTGTGCA
TGGACTACAACAGAAGCGAGGCCACCACCGCTCCACCTAGACCTTTTCCAGCCAAGCCTACACTGCCTGG
ACCTCCAGGTGCTCCTGCTTCTGGCGGAGAATGTCCTGCTGGCGGACCTTTCGTGTGCAAGTGCAGAGAA
CCCTTCGTGCCCATCCTGAAAGAGAGCCATCCTCTGTACAACAAAGTGCGGACCGGCCAGGTGCCAAATT
GCGCCGTTCCTTGTTACCAGCCTAGCTTCAGCGCCGACGAGAGAACCTTCGCCACCTTCTGGATCGGCCT
TTGGAGCGTGCTGTGCTTCATCAGCACCTCTACAACCGTGGCCACCTTCCTGATCGACATGGAACGGTTC
AGATACCCCGAGCGGCCTATCATCTTCCTGAGCGCCTGTTACCTGTGCGTGTCCCTGGGATTTCTCGTGC
GGCTGGTTGTGGGACATGCCAGCGTTGCCTGTAGCAGAGAGCACAACCACATCCACTACGAGACAACAGG
CCCCGCTCTGTGCACCATCGTGTTTCTGCTGGTGTACTTCTTCGGCATGGCCAGCTCCATTTGGTGGGTC
ATCCTGAGCCTGACCTGGTTTCTGGCCGCTGGAATGAAGTGGGGCAACGAGGCCATTGCCGGCTACGCCC
AGTATTTTCATCTGGCCGCCTGGCTGATCCCCAGCGTGAAGTCTATTACAGCCCTGGCTCTGTCCAGCGT
GGACGGCGATCCTGTGGCCGGAATCTGTTACGTGGGCAACCAGAACCTGAACAGCCTGAGAGGCTTCGTG
CTGGGACCTCTGGTGCTGTATCTGCTCGTGGGCACCCTGTTTTTGCTGGCCGGCTTTGTGTCCCTGTTCC
GGATCAGAAGCGTGATCAAGCAAGGCGGCACCAAGACCGACAAGCTGGAAAAACTGATGATCCGCATCGG
CATCTTCACCCTGCTGTACACAGTGCCCGCCTCTATCGTGGTGGCTTGCTACCTGTACGAACAGCACTAC
AGAGAGAGCTGGGAAGCCGCTCTGACATGTGCCTGTCCTGGCCACGATACAGGCCAGCCTAGAGCCAAGC
CAGAGTACTGGGTCCTGATGCTGAAGTACTTTATGTGCCTGGTCGTGGGCATCACCAGCGGCGTTTGGAT
TTGGAGCGGCAAGACCGTGGAAAGCTGGCGGAGGTTCACCAGCCGGTGCTGTTGCAGACCTAGAAGAGGC
CACAAATCTGGCGGCGCTATGGCCGCAGGCGATTATCCTGAGGCTTCTGCCGCACTGACCGGCAGAACAG
GACCTCCTGGACCTGCCGCCACCTATCACAAGCAAGTGTCTCTGAGCCACGTCTAATCTAGAGGGCCCGT
TTAAACCCGCTGATCAGCCTCGACTGTGCCTTCTAGTTGCCAGCCATCTGTTGTTTGCCCCTCCCCCGTG
CCTTCCTTGACCCTGGAAGGTGCCACTCCCACTGTCCTTTCCTAATAAAATGAGGAAATTGCATCGCATT
GTCTGAGTAGGTGTCATTCTATTCTGGGGGGTGGGGTGGGGCAGGACAGCAAGGGGGAGGATTGGGAAGA
CAATAGCAGGCATGCTGGGGATGCGGTGGGCTCTATGGCTTCTGAGGCGGAAAGAACCAGCTGGGGCTCT
AGGGGGTATCCCC
[124 nt withheld, positions 3024-3147]
C
[91 nt withheld, positions 3149-3239]
A
[49 nt withheld, positions 3241-3289]
CCTTTGACGTTGGAGTCCACGTTCTTT
[37 nt withheld, positions 3317-3353]
ACCCTATCTCGGTCTATTCTTTTGATTTATAAGGGATTTTGCCGATTTCGGCCTATTGGTTAAAAAATGA
GCTGATTTAACAAAAATTTAACGCGAATTAATTCTGTGGAATGTGTGTCAGTTAGGGTGTGGAAAGTCCC
CAGGCTCCCCAGCAGGCAGAAGTATGCAAAGCATGCATCCCAATTAGTCAGCAACCAGGTGTGGAAAGTC
CCCAGGCTCCCCAGCAGGCAGAAGTATGCAAAGCATGCATCTCAATTAGTCAGCAACCATAGTCCCGCCC
CTAACTCCGCCCATCCCGCCCCTAACTCCGCCCAGTTCCGCCCATTCTCCGCCCCATGGCTGACTAATTT
TTTTTATTTATGCAGAGGCCGAGGCCGCCTCTGCCTCTGAGCTATTCCAGAAGTAGTGAGGAGGCTTTTT
TGGAGGCCTAGGCTTTTGCAAAAAGCTCCCGGGAGCTTGTATATCCATTTTCGGATCTGATCAAGAGACA
GGATGAGGATCGTTTCGCATGATTGAACAAGATGGATTGCACGCAGGTTCTCCGGCCGCTTGGGTGGAGA
GGCTATTCGGCTATGACTGGGCACAACAGACAATCGGCTGCTCTGATGCCGCCGTGTTCCGGCTGTCAGC
GCAGGGGCGCCCGGTTCTTTTTGTCAAGACCGACCTGTCCGGTGCCCTGAATGAACTGCAGGACGAGGCA
GCGCGGCTATCGTGGCTGGCCACGACGGGCGTTCCTTGCGCAGCTGTGCTCGACGTTGTCACTGAAGCGG
GAAGGGACTGGCTGCTATTGGGCGAAGTGCCGGGGCAGGATCTCCTGTCATCTCACCTTGCTCCTGCCGA
GAAAGTATCCATCATGGCTGATGCAATGCGGCGGCTGCATACGCTTGATCCGGCTACCTGCCCATTCGAC
CACCAAGCGAAACATCGCATCGAGCGAGCACGTACTCGGATGGAAGCCGGTCTTGTCGATCAGGATGATC
TGGACGAAGAGCATCAGGGGCTCGCGCCAGCCGAACTGTTCGCCAGGCTCAAGGCGCGCATGCCCGACGG
CGAGGATCTCGTCGTGACCCATGGCGATGCCTGCTTGCCGAATATCATGGTGGAAAATGGCCGCTTTTCT
GGATTCATCGACTGTGGCCGGCTGGGTGTGGCGGACCGCTATCAGGACATAGCGTTGGCTACCCGTGATA
TTGCTGAAGAGCTTGGCGGCGAATGGGCTGACCGCTTCCTCGTGCTTTACGGTATCGCCGCTCCCGATTC
GCAGCGCATCGCCTTCTATCGCCTTCTTGACGAGTTCTTCTGAGCGGGACTCTGGGGTTCGAAATGACCG
ACCAAGCGACGCCCAACCTGCCATCACGAGATTTCGATTCCACCGCCGCCTTCTATGAAAGGTTGGGCTT
CGGAATCGTTTTCCGGGACGCCGGCTGGATGATCCTCCAGCGCGGGGATCTCATGCTGGAGTTCTTCGCC
CACCCCAACTTGTTTATTGCAGCTTATAATGGTTACAAATAAAGCAATAGCATCACAAATTTCACAAATA
AAGCATTTTTTTCACTGCATTCTAGTTGTGGTTTGTCCAAACTCATCAATGTATCTTATCATGTCTGTAT
ACCGTCGACCTCTAGCTAGAGCTTGGCGTAATCATGGTCATAGCTGTTTCCTGTGTGAAATTGTTATCCG
CTCACAATTCCACACAACATACGAGCCGGAAGCATAAAGTGTAAAGCCTGGGGTGCCTAATGAGTGAGCT
AACTCACATTAATTGCGTTGCGCTCACTGCCCGCTTTCCAGTCGGGAAACCTGTCGTGCCAGCTGCATTA
ATGAATCGGCCAACGCGCGGGGAGAGGCGGTTTGCGTATTGGGCGCTCTTCCGCTTCCTCGCTCACTGAC
TCGCTGCGCTCGGTCGTTCGGCTGCGGCGAGCGGTATCAGCTCACTCAAAGGCGGTAATACGGTTATCCA
CAGAATCAGGGGATAACGCAGGAAAGAACATGTGAGCAAAAGGCCAGCAAAAGGCCAGGAACCGTAAAAA
GGCCGCGTTGCTGGCGTTTTTCCATAGGCTCCGCCCCCCTGACGAGCATCACAAAAATCGACGCTCAAGT
CAGAGGTGGCGAAACCCGACAGGACTATAAAGATACCAGGCGTTTCCCCCTGGAAGCTCCCTCGTGCGCT
CTCCTGTTCCGACCCTGCCGCTTACCGGATACCTGTCCGCCTTTCTCCCTTCGGGAAGCGTGGCGCTTTC
TCATAGCTCACGCTGTAGGTATCTCAGTTCGGTGTAGGTCGTTCGCTCCAAGCTGGGCTGTGTGCACGAA
CCCCCCGTTCAGCCCGACCGCTGCGCCTTATCCGGTAACTATCGTCTTGAGTCCAACCCGGTAAGACACG
ACTTATCGCCACTGGCAGCAGCCACTGGTAACAGGATTAGCAGAGCGAGGTATGTAGGCGGTGCTACAGA
GTTCTTGAAGTGGTGGCCTAACTACGGCTACACTAGAAGAACAGTATTTGGTATCTGCGCTCTGCTGAAG
CCAGTTACCTTCGGAAAAAGAGTTGGTAGCTCTTGATCCGGCAAACAAACCACCGCTGGTAGCGGTGGTT
TTTTGTTTGCAAGCAGCAGATTACGCGCAGAAAAAAAGGATCTCAAGAAGATCCTTTGATCTTTTCTACG
GGGTCTGACGCTCAGTGGAACGAAAACTCACGTTAAGGGATTTTGGTCATGAGATTATCAAAAAGGATCT
TCACCTAGATCCTTTTAAATTAAAAATGAAGTTTTAAATCAATCTAAAGTATATATGAGTAAACTTGGTC
TGACAGTTACCAATGCTTAATCAGTGAGGCACCTATCTCAGCGATCTGTCTATTTCGTTCATCCATAGTT
GCCTGACTCCCCGTCGTGTAGATAACTACGATACGGGAGGGCTTACCATCTGGCCCCAGTGCTGCAATGA
TACCGCGAGACCCACGCTCACCGGCTCCAGATTTATCAGCAATAAACCAGCCAGCCGGAAGGGCCGAGCG
CAGAAGTGGTCCTGCAACTTTATCCGCCTCCATCCAGTCTATTAATTGTTGCCGGGAAGCTAGAGTAAGT
AGTTCGCCAGTTAATAGTTTGCGCAACGTTGTTGCCATTGCTACAGGCATCGTGGTGTCACGCTCGTCGT
TTGGTATGGCTTCATTCAGCTCCGGTTCCCAACGATCAAGGCGAGTTACATGATCCCCCATGTTGTGCAA
AAAAGCGGTTAGCTCCTTCGGTCCTCCGATCGTTGTCAGAAGTAAGTTGGCCGCAGTGTTATCACTCATG
GTTATGGCAGCACTGCATAATTCTCTTACTGTCATGCCATCCGTAAGATGCTTTTCTGTGACTGGTGAGT
ACTCAACCAAGTCATTCTGAGAATAGTGTATGCGGCGACCGAGTTGCTCTTGCCCGGCGTCAATACGGGA
TAATACCGCGCCACATAGCAGAACTTTAAAAGTGCTCATCATTGGAAAACGTTCTTCGGGGCGAAAACTC
TCAAGGATCTTACCGCTGTTGAGATCCAGTTCGATGTAACCCACTCGTGCACCCAACTGATCTTCAGCAT
CTTTTACTTTCACCAGCGTTTCTGGGTGAGCAAAAACAGGAAGGCAAAATGCCGCAAAAAAGGGAATAAG
GGCGACACGGAAATGTTGAATACTCATACTCTTCCTTTTTCAATATTATTGAAGCATTTATCAGGGTTAT
TGTCTCATGAGCGGATACATATTTGAATGTATTTAGAAAAATAAACAAATAGGGGTTCCGCGCACATTTC
CCCGAAAAGTGCCACCTGACGTC
