>Addgene plasmid #195843 | HiBiT-FZD5 | depositor partial sequence | sequence record 379766 | CMV forward
AAAAGCAGAGCTCTCTGGCTAACTAGAGAACCCACTGCTTACTGGCTTATCGAAATTAATACGACTCACT
ATAGGGAGACCCAAGCTGGCTAGCGTTTAAACTTAAGCTTGCCACCATGCGGCTCTGCATCCCGCAGGTG
CTGTTGGCCTTGTTCCTTTCCATGCTGACAGGGCCGGGAGAAGGCAGCCGGGTGAGCGGCTGGCGGCTGT
TCAAGAAGATTAGCGGATCCGCCTCTAAGGCCCCTGTGTGCCAAGAGATCACCGTGCCTATGTGCAGAGG
CATCGGCTACAACCTGACACACATGCCCAACCAGTTCAACCACGACACCCAGGATGAGGCCGGACTGGAA
GTGCACCAGTTTTGGCCCCTGGTGGAAATCCAGTGTAGCCCCGACCTGCGGTTCTTCCTGTGCTCCATGT
ACACCCCTATCTGCCTGCCTGACTACCACAAGCCTCTGCCTCCATGCAGATCCGTGTGCGAGAGGGCCAA
AGCCGGATGTAGCCCTCTGATGAGACAGTACGGCTTCGCCTGGCCTGAGCGGATGAGCTGTGATAGACTG
CCTGTGCTGGGCAGAGATGCCGAGGTGCTGTGCATGGACTACAACAGAAGCGAGGCCACCACCGCTCCAC
CTAGACCTTTTCCAGCCAAGCCTACACTGCCTGGACCTCCAGGTGCTCCTGCTTCTGGCGGAGAATGTCC
TGCTGGCGGACCTTTCGTGTGCAAGTGCAGAGAACCCTTCGTGCCCATCCTGAAAGAGAGCCATCCTCTG
TACAACAAAGTGCGGACCGGCCAGGTGCCAAATTGCGCCGTTCCTTGTTACCAGCCTAGCTTCAGCGCCG
ACGAGAGAACCTTCGCCACCTTCTGGATCGGCCTTTGGAGCGTGCTGTGCTTCATCAGCACCTCTACAAC
CGTGGCCACCTTCCTGATCGACATGGAACGGTTCAGATACCCCGAGCGGCCTATCATCTTCCTGAGCGCC
TGTTACCTGTGCGTGTCCCTGGGATTTCTCGTGCGGCTGGTTGTGGGACATGCCAGCGTTGCCTGTAGCA
GAGAGCACAACCACATCCACTACGAGACAACAGGCCCCGCTCTGTGCACCATCGTGTTTCTGCTGGTGTA
CTTCTTCGGCATGGCCAGCTCCATTTGGTGGGTCATCCTGAACCTGACCTGGTTTCTGGCCGCTGGAATG
AAGTGGGGCAACGAGGCCATTGCCGGCTACGCCCAGAATTTTC
