>Addgene plasmid #195843 | HiBiT-FZD5 | depositor partial sequence | sequence record 379767 | BGH reverse
GGGTTAGGGCCTCTAGATTAGACGTGGCTCAGAGACACTTGCTTGTGATAGGTGGCGGCAGGTCCAGGAG
GTCCTGTTCTGCCGGTCAGTGCGGCAGAAGCCTCAGGATAATCGCCTGCGGCCATAGCGCCGCCAGATTT
GTGGCCTCTTCTAGGTCTGCAACAGCACCGGCTGGTGAACCTCCGCCAGCTTTCCACGGTCTTGCCGCTC
CAAATCCAAACGCCGCTGGTGATGCCCACGACCAGGCACATAAAGTACTTCAGCATCAGGACCCAGTACT
CTGGCTTGGCTCTAGGCTGGCCTGTATCGTGGCCAGGACAGGCACATGTCAGAGCGGCTTCCCAGCTCTC
TCTGTAGTGCTGTTCGTACAGGTAGCAAGCCACCACGATAGAGGCGGGCACTGTGTACAGCAGGGTGAAG
ATGCCGATGCGGATCATCAGTTTTTCCAGCTTGTCGGTCTTGGTGCCGCCTTGCTTGATCACGCTTCTGA
TCCGGAACAGGGACACAAAGCCGGCCAGCAAAAACAGGGTGCCCACGAGCAGATACAGCACCAGAGGTCC
CAGCACGAAGCCTCTCAGGCTGTTCAGGTTCTGGTTGCCCACGTAACAGATTCCGGCCACAGGATCGCCG
TCCACGCTGGACAGAGCCAGGGCTGTAATAGACTTCACGCTGGGGATCAGCCAGGCGGCCAGATGAAAAT
ACTGGGCGTAGCCGGCAATGGCCTCGTTGCCCCACTTCATTCCAGCGGCCAGAAACCAGGTCAGGCTCAG
GATGACCCACCAAATGGAGCTGGCCATGCCGAAGAAGTACACCAGCAGAAACACGATGGTGCACAGAGCG
GGGCCTGTTGTCTCGTAGTGGATGTGGTTGTGCTCTCTGCTACAGGCAACGCTGGCATGTCCCACAACCA
GCCGCACGAGAAATCCCAGGGACACGCACAGGTAACAGGCGCTCAGGAAGATGATAGGCCGCTCGGGGTA
TCTGAACCGTTCCATGTCGATCAGGAAGGTGGCCACGGTTGTAGAGGTGCTGATGAAGCACAGCACGCTC
CAAAGGCCGATCCAGAAGGGTGGCGAAGGTTCTCTCGTCGGCGCTGAAGCTAGGCTGGTAACAAGGAACG
GCGCAATTTGGCACCTGGCCGGTCCGCACTTTGTTGTACAGAGGATGGCTCTCTTTCAGGATGGGG
